>Addgene plasmid #149121 | pGBW-m4046571 | addgene full sequence | sequence record 298141 | Ginkgo NGS Result
GCGGCCGCTTGCTATATTGAAGTACGGATTAGAAGCCGCCGAGCGGGCGACAGCCCTCCGACGGAAGACT
CTCCTCCGTGCGTCCTCGTCTTCACCGGTCGCGTTCCTGAAACGCAGATGTGCCTCGCGCCGCACTGCTC
CGAACAATAAAGATTCTACAATACTAGCTTTTATGGTTATGAAGAGGAAAAATTGGCAGTAACCTGGCCC
CACAAACCTTCAAATTAACGAATCAAATTAACAACCATAGGATGATAATGCGATTAGTTTTTTAGCCTTA
TTTCTGGGGTAATTAATCAGCGAAGCGATGATTTTTGATCTATTAACAGATATATAAATGGAAAAGCTGC
ATAACCACTTTAACTAATACTTTCAACATTTTCAGTTTGTATTACTTCTTATTCAAATGTCATAAAAGTA
TCAACAAAAAATTGTTAATATACCTCTATACTTTAACGTCAAGGAGAAAAAACTATAATGAAATTTCTTG
TTTTCTTAGGAATCATCACAACTGTAGCTGCATTTCACCAAGAATGTAGTTTACAGTCATGTACTCAACA
TCAACCATATGTAGTTGATGACCCGTGTCCTATTCACTTCTATTCTAAATGGTATATTAGAGTAGGAGCT
AGAAAATCAGCACCTTTAATTGAATTGTGCGTGGATGAGGCTGGTTCTAAATCACCCATTCAGTACATCG
ATATCGGTAATTATACAGTTTCCTGTTTACCTTTTACAATTAATTGCCAGGAACCTAAATTGGGTAGTCT
TGTAGTGCGTTGTTCGTTCTATGAAGACTTTTTAGAGTATCATGACGTTCGTGTTGTTTTAGATTTCATC
CTCGTGCCGAGAGGTTCTGATTATAAAGATCATGATGGTGATTATAAAGATCATGATATTGATTATAAAG
ATGATGATGATAAATAAACAGGCCCCTTTTCCTTTGTCGATATCATGTAATTAGTTATGTCACGCTTACA
TTCACGCCCTCCTCCCACATCCGCTCTAACCGAAAAGGAAGGAGTTAGACAACCTGAAGTCTAGGTCCCT
ATTTATTTTTTTTAATAGTTATGTTAGTATTAAGAACGTTATTTATATTTCAAATTTTTCTTTTTTTTCT
GTACAAAGCGGCCGCCGAACCACTAGTGCACTGCAGTACACGGTTTCCTTGAAATTTTTTTGATTCGGTA
ATCTCCGAACAGAAGGAAGAACGAAGGAAGGAGCACAGACTTAGATTGGTATATATACGCATATGTAGTG
TTGAAGAAACATGAAATTGCCCAGTATTCTTAACCCAACTGCACAGAACAAAAACGTGCAGGAAACGAAG
ATAAATCATGTCGAAAGCTACATATAAGGAACGTGCTGCTACTCATCCTAGTCCTGTTGCTGCCAAGCTA
TTTAATATCATGCACGAAAAGCAAACAAACTTGTGTGCTTCATTGGATGTTCGTACCACCAAGGAATTAC
TGGAGTTAGTTGAAGCATTAGGTCCCAAAATTTGTTTACTAAAAACACATGTGGATATCTTGACTGATTT
TTCCATGGAGGGCACAGTTAAGCCGCTAAAGGCATTATCCGCCAAGTACAATTTTTTACTCTTCGAGGAC
AGAAAATTTGCTGACATTGGTAATACAGTCAAATTGCAGTACTCTGCGGGTGTATACAGAATAGCAGAAT
GGGCAGACATTACGAATGCACACGGTGTGGTGGGCCCAGGTATTGTTAGCGGTTTGAAGCAGGCGGCAGA
AGAAGTAACAAAGGAACCTAGAGGCCTTTTGATGTTAGCAGAATTGTCATGCAAGGGCTCCCTATCTACT
GGAGAATATACTAAGGGTACTGTTGACATTGCGAAGAGCGACAAAGATTTTGTTATCGGCTTTATTGCTC
AAAGAGACATGGGTGGAAGAGATGAAGGTTACGATTGGTTGATTATGACACCCGGTGTGGGTTTAGATGA
CAAGGGAGATGCATTGGGTCAACAGTATAGAACCGTGGATGATGTGGTTTCTACAGGATCTGACATTATT
ATTGTTGGAAGAGGACTATTTGCAAAGGGAAGGGATGCTAAGGTAGAGGGTGAACGTTACAGAAAAGCAG
GCTGGGAAGCATATTTGAGAAGATGCGGCCAGCAAAACTAAAAAACTGTATTATAAGTAAATGCATGTAT
ACTAAACTCACAAATTAGAGCTTCAATTTAATTATATCAGTTATTACCCGAGTAACGAAGCATCTGTGCT
TCATTTTGTAGAACAAAAATGCAACGCGAGAGCGCTAATTTTTCAAACAAAGAATCTGAGCTGCATTTTT
ACAGAACAGAAATGCAACGCGAAAGCGCTATTTTACCAACGAAGAATCTGTGCTTCATTTTTGTAAAACA
AAAATGCAACGCGAGAGCGCTAATTTTTCAAACAAAGAATCTGAGCTGCATTTTTACAGAACAGAAATGC
AACGCGAGAGCGCTATTTTACCAACAAAGAATCTATACTTCTTTTTTGTTCTACAAAAATGCATCCCGAG
AGCGCTATTTTTCTAACAAAGCATCTTAGATTACTTTTTTTCTCCTTTGTGCGCTCTATAATGCAGTCTC
TTGATAACTTTTTGCACTGTAGGTCCGTTAAGGTTAGAAGAAGGCTACTTTGGTGTCTATTTTCTCTTCC
ATAAAAAAAGCCTGACTCCACTTCCCGCGTTTACTGATTACTAGCGAAGCTGCGGGTGCATTTTTTCAAG
ATAAAGGCATCCCCGATTATATTCTATACCGATGTGGATTGCGCATACTTTGTGAACAGAAAGTGATAGC
GTTGATGATTCTTCATTGGTCAGAAAATTATGAACGGTTTCTTCTATTTTGTCTCTATATACTACGTATA
GGAAATGTTTACATTTTCGTATTGTTTTCGATTCACTCTATGAATAGTTCTTACTACAATTTTTTTGTCT
AAAGAGTAATACTAGAGATAAACATAAAAAATGTAGAGGTCGAGTTTAGATGCAAGTTCAAGGAGCGAAA
GGTGGATGGGTAGGTTATATAGGGATATAGCACAGAGATATATAGCAAAGAGATACTTTTGAGCAATGTT
TGTGGAAGCGGTATTCGCAATATTTTAGTAGCTCGTTACAGTCCGGTGCGTTTTTGGTTTTTTGAAAGTG
CGTCATCAGAGCGCTTTTGGTTTTCAAAAGCGCTCTGAAGTTCCTATACTTTCTAGCTAGAGAATAGGAA
CTTCCCGAGCGGCCGCGTGTTACAAGCTTGACTCCAGCGTAACTGGACTGCAATCAACTCACTGGCTCAC
CTTCACGGGTGGGCCTTTCTTCGGTAGAAAATCAAAGGATCTTCTTGAGATCCTTTTTTTCTGCGCGTAA
TCTGCTGCTTGCAAACAAAAAAACCACCGCTACCAGCGGTGGTTTGTTTGCCGGATCAAGAGCTACCAAC
TCTTTTTCCGAGGTAACTGGCTTCAGCAGAGCGCAGATACCAAATACTGTTCTTCTAGTGTAGCCGTAGT
TAGGCCACCACTTCAAGAACTCTGTAGCACCGCCTACATACCTCGCTCTGCTAATCCTGTTACCAGTGGC
TGCTGCCAGTGGCGATAAGTCGTGTCTTACCGGGTTGGACTCAAGACGATAGTTACCGGATAAGGCGCAG
CGGTCGGGCTGAACGGGGGGTTCGTGCACACAGCCCAGCTTGGAGCGAACGACCTACACCGAACTGAGAT
ACCTACAGCGTGAGCTATGAGAAAGCGCCACGCTTCCCGAAGGGAGAAAGGCGGACAGGTATCCGGTAAG
CGGCAGGGTCGGAACAGGAGAGCGCACGAGGGAGCTTCCAGGGGTAAACGCCTGGTATCTTTATAGTCCT
GTCGGGTTTCGCCACCTCTGACTTGAGCATCGATTTTTGTGATGCTCGTCAGGGGGGCGGAGCCTATGGA
AAAACGCCAGCAACGCAGAAAGGCCCACCCGAAGGTGAGCCAGGTGATTACATTTGGGCCCTCATCAGAG
GTTTTCACCGTCATCACCGAAACGCGCGAGGCAGCTGCGGTAAAGCTCATCAGCGTGGTCGTGAAGCGAT
TCACAGATGTCTGCCTGTTCATCCGCGTCCAGCTCGTTGAGTTTCTCCAGAAGCGTTAATGTCTGGCTTC
TGATAAAGCGGGCCATGTTAAGGGCGGTTTTTTCCTGTTTGGTCACTTACCAATGCTTAATCAGTGAGGC
ACCTATCTCAGCGATCTGTCTATTTCGTTCATCCATAGTTGCCTGACTCCCCGTCGTGTAGATAACTACG
ATGCGGGAGGGCTTACCATCTGGCCCCAGTGCTGCAATGATACCGCGAGACCCACGCTCACCGGCTCCAG
ATTTATCAGCAATAAACCAGCCAGCCGGGAGGGCCGAGCGCAGAAGTGATCCTGCAACTTTATCCGCCTC
CATCCAGTCTATTAATTGTTGCCGGGAAGCTAGAGTAAGTAGTTCGCCAGTTAATAGTTTGCGCAACGTT
GTTGCCATTGCTACAGGCATCGTGGTGTCACGCTCGTCGTTTGGTATGGCTTCATTCAGCTCCGGTTCCC
AACGATCAAGGCGAGTTACATGATCCCCCATGTTGTGCAAAAAAGCGGTTAGCTCCTTCGGTCCTCCGAT
CGTTGCCAGAAGTAAGTTGGCCGCAGTGTTATCACTCATGGTTATGGCAGCACTGCATAATTCTCTTACT
GTCATGCCATCCGTGAGATGCTTTTCTGTGACTGGTGAGTACTCAACCAAGTCATTCTGAGAATAGTGTA
TGCGGCGACCGAGTTGCTCTTGCCCGGCGTCAATACGGGATAATACCGCGCCACATAGCAGAACTTTAAA
AGTGCTCATCATTGGAAAACGTTCTTCGGGGCGTAAACTCTCAAGGATCTTACCGCTGTTGAGATCCAGT
TCGATGTAACCCACTCGTGCACCCAACTGATCTTCAGCATCTTTTACTTTCACCAGCGTTTCTGGGTGAG
CAAAAACAGGAAGGCAAAATGCCGCAAAAAAGGGAATAAGGGCGACACGGAAATGTTGAATACTCATTTT
AGCTTCCTTAGCTCCTGAAAATCTCGATAACTCAAAAAATACGCCCGGTAGTGATCTTATTTCATTATGG
TGAAAGTTGGAACCTCTTACGTGCCGATCAAGTCAAAAGCCTCCGGTCGGAGGCTTTTGACTTTCTGCTA
TGGAGGTCAGGTATGATTTAAATGGTCAGTTAGA
Features (pLannotate 1.2.2; 14 found; start..end, strand, type, name):
     25..466     +  promoter       GAL1 promoter: S. cerevisiae GAL1; inducible promoter, regulated by Gal4
    478..840     +  CDS            NS8_SARS2: Experimental evidence at protein level: Swiss-Prot protein existence level 1. Plays a role in modulating host immune response (PubMed:31986261). Binds to IL17RA receptor, leading to IL17 pathway activation and an increased secretion of pro-inflammatory factors. Contributes to cytokine storm during COVID-19 infection. From Severe acute respiratory syndrome coronavirus 2 (2019-nCoV) (SARS-CoV-2).
    858..875     +  CDS            3xFLAG (fragment): three tandem FLAG® epitope tags, followed by an enterokinase cleavage site
    953..1125    +  terminator     CYC1 terminator (fragment): S. cerevisiae CYC1; transcription terminator for CYC1
   1161..1337    +  promoter       URA3 promoter (fragment): S. cerevisiae URA3
   1338..2141    +  CDS            URA3: orotidine-5'-phosphate decarboxylase, required for uracil biosynthesis; S. cerevisiae URA3; yeast auxotrophic marker, counterselectable with 5-fluoroorotic acid (5-FOA)
   2224..3206    -  rep_origin     2μ ori: yeast 2μ plasmid origin of replication
   3284..3313    +  terminator     T3Te terminator: phage T3 early transcription terminator
   3335..3922    +  rep_origin     ori: high-copy-number ColE1/pMB1/pBR322/pUC origin of replication
   3934..3961    -  terminator     T7Te terminator: phage T7 early transcription terminator
   3985..4176    -  CDS            rop: Rop protein, which maintains plasmids at low copy number; rop
   4177..5037    -  CDS            AmpR: β-lactamase; bla; confers resistance to ampicillin, carbenicillin, and related antibiotics
   5038..5140    -  promoter       cat promoter: promoter of the E. coli cat gene encoding chloramphenicol acetyltransferase
   5141..5172    -  terminator     tonB terminator: bidirectional E. coli tonB-P14 transcription terminator
