[The description below was written by a language model from this plasmid's Addgene catalogue record and pLannotate feature annotations shown in this document.]
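Description:
pGBW-m4046571 is an episomal yeast expression plasmid for producing the SARS-CoV-2 ORF8 accessory protein in Saccharomyces cerevisiae. It is an E. coli–yeast shuttle vector. In bacteria it replicates from a high-copy ColE1/pUC-type origin and is selected with ampicillin through a β-lactamase gene that the annotation places downstream of a cat promoter. A short rop annotation lies next to AmpR, although the catalogue lists the plasmid as high copy. In yeast it is maintained by the 2μ origin, which gives multicopy propagation, and is selected by URA3 complementation of uracil auxotrophy. URA3 can also be counterselected with 5-FOA. Short phage T3Te and T7Te terminators and a tonB terminator flank the bacterial origin and marker modules, presumably to insulate them from read-through transcription.

The expression cassette consists of the GAL1 promoter, the wild-type ORF8 coding sequence (annotated as NS8_SARS2), a C-terminal tag and a CYC1 terminator fragment. GAL1 is Gal4-regulated and galactose-inducible, so expression of the viral protein can be switched on conditionally. According to the catalogue, the backbone supplies a thrombin-cleavable 3xFLAG tag at the C terminus, allowing immunodetection or affinity capture and subsequent tag removal. The feature table detects only a short 3xFLAG fragment and does not annotate the thrombin site. The insert was made by gene synthesis from the NCBI reference protein. The listing of budding yeast alongside the virus as species may reflect codon adaptation, but the record does not say so. The depositor notes that the sequencing used for quality control may not fully cover the entire plasmid. Beyond yeast expression of ORF8, the record states no specific application.
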