Addgene plasmid #149121: pGBW-m4046571
Purpose: Yeast Expression plasmid for SARS-CoV-2 ORF8 protein
Depositing lab: Ginkgo Bioworks & Benjie Chen. Depositing organization: Ginkgo Bioworks.
Backbone
  Vector backbone: AmpR; 2u URA3
  Backbone size w/o insert (bp): 4078
  Vector type: Yeast Expression
  Selectable markers: URA3
Growth in bacteria
  Bacterial resistance: Ampicillin, 100 μg/mL
  Growth temperature: 37°C
  Growth strain: DH5alpha
  Copy number: High Copy
Gene/Insert
  Gene/Insert name: SARS-CoV-2 ORF8 protein
  Species: S. cerevisiae (budding yeast); Severe acute respiratory syndrome coronavirus 2
  Insert size (bp): 359
  Mutation: wt
  Entrez Gene: ORF8 (a.k.a. GU280_gp09)
  Promoter: pGAL1
  Tag / fusion protein: Cleavable thrombin;3xFLAG (C terminal on backbone)
  Cloning method: Unknown
Resource information
  A portion of this plasmid was derived from a plasmid made by: GinkgoBioworks
Depositor comments: NCBI Reference Sequence: YP_009724396.1. Created by gene synthesis with Not1 site. NGS used for QC was performed by Ginkgo and may not fully cover the entire plasmid.
How to cite: pGBW-m4046571 was a gift from Ginkgo Bioworks & Benjie Chen (Addgene plasmid # 149121 ; http://n2t.net/addgene:149121 ; RRID:Addgene_149121)
